>Addgene plasmid #214367 | pcDNA3.1-Zeo-BFP | addgene full sequence | sequence record 423964 | Addgene NGS Result
CGAAAAGTGCCACCTGACGTCGACGGATCGGGAGATCTCCCGATCCCCTATGGTGCACTCTCAGTACAAT
CTGCTCTGATGCCGCATAGTTAAGCCAGTATCTGCTCCCTGCTTGTGTGTTGGAGGTCGCTGAGTAGTGC
GCGAGCAAAATTTAAGCTACAACAAGGCAAGGCTTGACCGACAATTGCATGAAGAATCTGCTTAGGGTTA
GGCGTTTTGCGCTGCTTCGCGATGTACGGGCCAGATATACGCGTTGACATTGATTATTGACTAGTTATTA
ATAGTAATCAATTACGGGGTCATTAGTTCATAGCCCATATATGGAGTTCCGCGTTACATAACTTACGGTA
AATGGCCCGCCTGGCTGACCGCCCAACGACCCCCGCCCATTGACGTCAATAATGACGTATGTTCCCATAG
TAACGCCAATAGGGACTTTCCATTGACGTCAATGGGTGGAGTATTTACGGTAAACTGCCCACTTGGCAGT
ACATCAAGTGTATCATATGCCAAGTACGCCCCCTATTGACGTCAATGACGGTAAATGGCCCGCCTGGCAT
TATGCCCAGTACATGACCTTATGGGACTTTCCTACTTGGCAGTACATCTACGTATTAGTCATCGCTATTA
CCATGGTGATGCGGTTTTGGCAGTACATCAATGGGCGTGGATAGCGGTTTGACTCACGGGGATTTCCAAG
TCTCCACCCCATTGACGTCAATGGGAGTTTGTTTTGGCACCAAAATCAACGGGACTTTCCAAAATGTCGT
AACAACTCCGCCCCATTGACGCAAATGGGCGGTAGGCGTGTACGGTGGGAGGTCTATATAAGCAGAGCTC
TCTGGCTAACTAGAGAACCCACTGCTTACTGGCTTATCGAAATTAATACGACTCACTATAGGGAGACCCA
AGCTGGCTAGCGTTTAAACGGGCCCTCTAGACTCGAGATGAGCGAGCTGATTAAGGAGAACATGCACATG
AAGCTGTACATGGAGGGCACCGTGGACAACCATCACTTCAAGTGCACATCCGAGGGCGAAGGCAAGCCCT
ACGAGGGCACCCAGACCATGAGAATCAAGGTGGTCGAGGGCGGCCCTCTCCCCTTCGCCTTCGACATCCT
GGCTACTAGCTTCCTCTACGGCAGCAAGACCTTCATCAACCACACCCAGGGCATCCCCGACTTCTTCAAG
CAGTCCTTCCCTGAGGGCTTCACATGGGAGAGAGTCACCACATACGAAGACGGGGGCGTGCTGACCGCTA
CCCAGGACACCAGCCTCCAGGACGGCTGCCTCATCTACAACGTCAAGATCAGAGGGGTGAACTTCACATC
CAACGGCCCTGTGATGCAGAAGAAAACACTCGGCTGGGAGGCCTTCACCGAGACGCTGTACCCCGCTGAC
GGCGGCCTGGAAGGCAGAAACGACATGGCCCTGAAGCTCGTGGGCGGGAGCCATCTGATCGCAAACATCA
AGACCACATATAGATCCAAGAAACCCGCTAAGAACCTCAAGATGCCTGGCGTCTACTATGTGGACTACAG
ACTGGAAAGAATCAAGGAGGCCAACAACGAGACCTACGTCGAGCAGCACGAGGTGGCAGTGGCCAGATAC
TGCGACCTCCCTAGCAAACTGGGGCACGATATCGGATCCCTGCAGGGTACCAAGCTTAAGTTTAAACCGC
TGATCAGCCTCGACTGTGCCTTCTAGTTGCCAGCCATCTGTTGTTTGCCCCTCCCCCGTGCCTTCCTTGA
CCCTGGAAGGTGCCACTCCCACTGTCCTTTCCTAATAAAATGAGGAAATTGCATCGCATTGTCTGAGTAG
GTGTCATTCTATTCTGGGGGGTGGGGTGGGGCAGGACAGCAAGGGGGAGGATTGGGAAGACAATAGCAGG
CATGCTGGGGATGCGGTGGGCTCTATGGCTTCTGAGGCGGAAAGAACCAGCTGGGGCTCTAGGGGGTATC
CCC
[124 nt withheld, positions 1964-2087]
C
[91 nt withheld, positions 2089-2179]
A
[49 nt withheld, positions 2181-2229]
CCTTTGACGTTGGAGTCCACGTTCTTT
[37 nt withheld, positions 2257-2293]
ACCCTATCTCGGTCTATTCTTTTGATTTATAAGGGATTTTGCCGATTTCGGCCTATTGGTTAAAAAATGA
GCTGATTTAACAAAAATTTAACGCGAATTAATTCTGTGGAATGTGTGTCAGTTAGGGTGTGGAAAGTCCC
CAGGCTCCCCAGCAGGCAGAAGTATGCAAAGCATGCATCTCAATTAGTCAGCAACCAGGTGTGGAAAGTC
CCCAGGCTCCCCAGCAGGCAGAAGTATGCAAAGCATGCATCTCAATTAGTCAGCAACCATAGTCCCGCCC
CTAACTCCGCCCATCCCGCCCCTAACTCCGCCCAGTTCCGCCCATTCTCCGCCCCATGGCTGACTAATTT
TTTTTATTTATGCAGAGGCCGAGGCCGCCTCTGCCTCTGAGCTATTCCAGAAGTAGTGAGGAGGCTTTTT
TGGAGGCCTAGGCTTTTGCAAAAAGCTCCCGGGAGCTTGTATATCCATTTTCGGATCTGATCAGCACGTG
TTGACAATTAATCATCGGCATAGTATATCGGCATAGTATAATACGACAAGGTGAGGAACTAAACCATGGC
CAAGTTGACCAGTGCCGTTCCGGTGCTCACCGCGCGCGACGTCGCCGGAGCGGTCGAGTTCTGGACCGAC
CGGCTCGGGTTCTCCCGGGACTTCGTGGAGGACGACTTCGCCGGTGTGGTCCGGGACGACGTGACCCTGT
TCATCAGCGCGGTCCAGGACCAGGTGGTGCCGGACAACACCCTGGCCTGGGTGTGGGTGCGCGGCCTGGA
CGAGCTGTACGCCGAGTGGTCGGAGGTCGTGTCCACGAACTTCCGGGACGCCTCCGGGCCGGCCATGACC
GAGATCGGCGAGCAGCCGTGGGGGCGGGAGTTCGCCCTGCGCGACCCGGCCGGCAACTGCGTGCACTTCG
TGGCCGAGGAGCAGGACTGACACGTGCTACGAGATTTCGATTCCACCGCCGCCTTCTATGAAAGGTTGGG
CTTCGGAATCGTTTTCCGGGACGCCGGCTGGATGATCCTCCAGCGCGGGGATCTCATGCTGGAGTTCTTC
GCCCACCCCAACTTGTTTATTGCAGCTTATAATGGTTACAAATAAAGCAATAGCATCACAAATTTCACAA
ATAAAGCATTTTTTTCACTGCATTCTAGTTGTGGTTTGTCCAAACTCATCAATGTATCTTATCATGTCTG
TATACCGTCGACCTCTAGCTAGAGCTTGGCGTAATCATGGTCATAGCTGTTTCCTGTGTGAAATTGTTAT
CCGCTCACAATTCCACACAACATACGAGCCGGAAGCATAAAGTGTAAAGCCTGGGGTGCCTAATGAGTGA
GCTAACTCACATTAATTGCGTTGCGCTCACTGCCCGCTTTCCAGTCGGGAAACCTGTCGTGCCAGCTGCA
TTAATGAATCGGCCAACGCGCGGGGAGAGGCGGTTTGCGTATTGGGCGCTCTTCCGCTTCCTCGCTCACT
GACTCGCTGCGCTCGGTCGTTCGGCTGCGGCGAGCGGTATCAGCTCACTCAAAGGCGGTAATACGGTTAT
CCACAGAATCAGGGGATAACGCAGGAAAGAACATGTGAGCAAAAGGCCAGCAAAAGGCCAGGAACCGTAA
AAAGGCCGCGTTGCTGGCGTTTTTCCATAGGCTCCGCCCCCCTGACGAGCATCACAAAAATCGACGCTCA
AGTCAGAGGTGGCGAAACCCGACAGGACTATAAAGATACCAGGCGTTTCCCCCTGGAAGCTCCCTCGTGC
GCTCTCCTGTTCCGACCCTGCCGCTTACCGGATACCTGTCCGCCTTTCTCCCTTCGGGAAGCGTGGCGCT
TTCTCATAGCTCACGCTGTAGGTATCTCAGTTCGGTGTAGGTCGTTCGCTCCAAGCTGGGCTGTGTGCAC
GAACCCCCCGTTCAGCCCGACCGCTGCGCCTTATCCGGTAACTATCGTCTTGAGTCCAACCCGGTAAGAC
ACGACTTATCGCCACTGGCAGCAGCCACTGGTAACAGGATTAGCAGAGCGAGGTATGTAGGCGGTGCTAC
AGAGTTCTTGAAGTGGTGGCCTAACTACGGCTACACTAGAAGAACAGTATTTGGTATCTGCGCTCTGCTG
AAGCCAGTTACCTTCGGAAAAAGAGTTGGTAGCTCTTGATCCGGCAAACAAACCACCGCTGGTAGCGGTG
GTTTTTTTGTTTGCAAGCAGCAGATTACGCGCAGAAAAAAAGGATCTCAAGAAGATCCTTTGATCTTTTC
TACGGGGTCTGACGCTCAGTGGAACGAAAACTCACGTTAAGGGATTTTGGTCATGAGATTATCAAAAAGG
ATCTTCACCTAGATCCTTTTAAATTAAAAATGAAGTTTTAAATCAATCTAAAGTATATATGAGTAAACTT
GGTCTGACAGTTACCAATGCTTAATCAGTGAGGCACCTATCTCAGCGATCTGTCTATTTCGTTCATCCAT
AGTTGCCTGACTCCCCGTCGTGTAGATAACTACGATACGGGAGGGCTTACCATCTGGCCCCAGTGCTGCA
ATGATACCGCGAGACCCACGCTCACCGGCTCCAGATTTATCAGCAATAAACCAGCCAGCCGGAAGGGCCG
AGCGCAGAAGTGGTCCTGCAACTTTATCCGCCTCCATCCAGTCTATTAATTGTTGCCGGGAAGCTAGAGT
AAGTAGTTCGCCAGTTAATAGTTTGCGCAACGTTGTTGCCATTGCTACAGGCATCGTGGTGTCACGCTCG
TCGTTTGGTATGGCTTCATTCAGCTCCGGTTCCCAACGATCAAGGCGAGTTACATGATCCCCCATGTTGT
GCAAAAAAGCGGTTAGCTCCTTCGGTCCTCCGATCGTTGTCAGAAGTAAGTTGGCCGCAGTGTTATCACT
CATGGTTATGGCAGCACTGCATAATTCTCTTACTGTCATGCCATCCGTAAGATGCTTTTCTGTGACTGGT
GAGTACTCAACCAAGTCATTCTGAGAATAGTGTATGCGGCGACCGAGTTGCTCTTGCCCGGCGTCAATAC
GGGATAATACCGCGCCACATAGCAGAACTTTAAAAGTGCTCATCATTGGAAAACGTTCTTCGGGGCGAAA
ACTCTCAAGGATCTTACCGCTGTTGAGATCCAGTTCGATGTAACCCACTCGTGCACCCAACTGATCTTCA
GCATCTTTTACTTTCACCAGCGTTTCTGGGTGAGCAAAAACAGGAAGGCAAAATGCCGCAAAAAAGGGAA
TAAGGGCGACACGGAAATGTTGAATACTCATACTCTTCCTTTTTCAATATTATTGAAGCATTTATCAGGG
TTATTGTCTCATGAGCGGATACATATTTGAATGTATTTAGAAAAATAAACAAATAGGGGTTCCGCGCACA
TTTCCC
Features (pLannotate 1.2.2; 21 found; start..end, strand, type, name):
     49..101     -  misc_feature   bom (fragment): basis of mobility region from pBR322
    256..635     +  enhancer       CMV enhancer: human cytomegalovirus immediate early enhancer
    636..839     +  promoter       CMV promoter: human cytomegalovirus (CMV) immediate early promoter
    835..868     +  LTR            5' LTR (truncated) (fragment): truncated 5' long terminal repeat (LTR) from HIV-1
    884..902     +  promoter       T7 promoter: promoter for bacteriophage T7 RNA polymerase
    948..1637    +  CDS            TagBFP: TagBFP is a basic (constitutively fluorescent) blue fluorescent protein published in 2008, derived from Entacmaea quadricolor. It is reported to be a very rapidly-maturing monomer with very low acid sensitivity.
   1694..1918    +  polyA_signal   bGH poly(A) signal: bovine growth hormone polyadenylation signal
   1922..1943    +  promoter       SV40 promoter (fragment): SV40 enhancer and early promoter
   1964..2392    +  rep_origin     f1 ori (sequence partly withheld): f1 bacteriophage origin of replication; arrow indicates direction of (+) strand synthesis
   2406..2735    +  promoter       SV40 promoter: SV40 enhancer and early promoter
   2783..2830    +  promoter       EM7 promoter: synthetic bacterial promoter&nbsp
   2849..3223    +  CDS            BleoR: antibiotic-binding protein; Sh ble from Streptoalloteichus hindustanus; confers resistance to bleomycin, phleomycin, and Zeocin™
   3233..3358    +  CDS            ble (fragment): BLE_KLEPN - Experimental evidence at protein level: Swiss-Prot protein existence level 1. Binding protein with a strong affinity to the bleomycin family of antibiotics. Binds to CL990; an antimitotic-antibiotic compound. From Klebsiella pneumoniae.
   3353..3474    +  polyA_signal   SV40 poly(A) signal: SV40 polyadenylation signal
   3547..3563    -  protein_bind   lac operator: The lac repressor binds to the lac operator to inhibit transcription in E. coli. This inhibition can be relieved by adding lactose or isopropyl-β-D-thiogalactopyranoside (IPTG). lac repressor encoded by lacI
   3571..3601    -  promoter       lac promoter: promoter for the E. coli lac operon
   3616..3637    -  protein_bind   CAP binding site: CAP binding activates transcription in the presence of cAMP. E. coli catabolite activator protein
   3650..3742    -  CDS            lacI (fragment): lac repressor; lacI; The lac repressor binds to the lac operator to inhibit transcription in E. coli. This inhibition can be relieved by adding lactose or isopropyl-β-D-thiogalactopyranoside (IPTG).
   3925..4513    -  rep_origin     ori: high-copy-number ColE1/pMB1/pBR322/pUC origin of replication
   4684..5544    -  CDS            AmpR: β-lactamase; bla; confers resistance to ampicillin, carbenicillin, and related antibiotics
   5545..5649    -  promoter       AmpR promoter: bla
