[The description below was written by a language model from this plasmid's Addgene catalogue record and pLannotate feature annotations shown in this document.]
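Description:
pcDNA3.1-Zeo-BFP is a mammalian expression plasmid of about 5.7 kb, built on the pcDNA3.1(-)-Zeo backbone, for constitutive expression of a blue fluorescent protein. It is maintained in E. coli through a high-copy ColE1/pUC-type origin and selected with ampicillin via the bla gene under its native promoter. An f1 origin is also present, which in principle allows single-stranded DNA production. For selection in transfected eukaryotic cells the backbone carries the Sh ble Zeocin-resistance gene. This gene sits behind tandem SV40 early and EM7 promoters, so it can be expressed in both mammalian cells and bacteria, and it is terminated by an SV40 polyadenylation signal.

The payload is a single fluorescent protein coding sequence placed downstream of the human CMV immediate-early enhancer and promoter and followed by the bovine growth hormone polyadenylation signal. A T7 promoter lies between the CMV promoter and the insert, which would permit in vitro transcription. The insert was cloned between EcoRV, which was destroyed in the process, and HindIII, which was retained. The catalogue lists the insert as BFP from Aequorea victoria, but automated annotation of the full sequence identifies the open reading frame as TagBFP, a fast-maturing monomeric blue protein derived from the sea anemone Entacmaea quadricolor. Users should therefore treat the species attribution with caution. Several short annotated fragments (HIV-1 LTR, lacI, the Klebsiella ble fragment, bom) are most likely backbone remnants or annotation artefacts rather than functional parts.

The plasmid's stated purpose is simply BFP expression. The record does not describe a more specific role, although the associated publication concerns a salmonid double-stranded RNA-dependent protein kinase and its effects on apoptosis and protein synthesis.
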