Addgene plasmid #214367: pcDNA3.1-Zeo-BFP
Purpose: Expression of the Blue Fluorescent Protein
Depositing lab: Bertrand Collet. Publication: Salmonid Double-stranded RNA-Dependent Protein Kinase Activates Apoptosis and Inhibits Protein Synthesis. Chaumont L, Peruzzi M, Huetz F, Raffy C, Le Hir J, Minke J, Boudinot P, Collet B. J Immunol. 2024 Jul 26:ji2400076. doi: 10.4049/jimmunol.2400076. PubMed 39058317.
Backbone
  Vector backbone: pcDNA3.1-(-)-Zeo
  Vector type: Mammalian Expression
  Selectable markers: Zeocin
Growth in bacteria
  Bacterial resistance: Ampicillin, 100 μg/mL
  Growth temperature: 37°C
  Growth strain: DH5alpha
  Copy number: High Copy
Gene/Insert
  Gene/Insert name: BFP
  Species: Aequorea victoria
  Promoter: CMV
  Cloning method: Restriction Enzyme; 5′ cloning site EcoRV (destroyed during cloning); 3′ cloning site HindIII (not destroyed)
  Sequencing primers: 5′ GGCTAACTAGAGAACCCACTG; 3′ GGCAACTAGAAGGCACAGTC
Terms and licenses: Academic/Nonprofit Terms; Industry Terms: Not Available to Industry
How to cite: pcDNA3.1-Zeo-BFP was a gift from Bertrand Collet (Addgene plasmid # 214367 ; http://n2t.net/addgene:214367 ; RRID:Addgene_214367)
